>Addgene plasmid #100353 | pCMV_mEm_4GS_LF82_789 | addgene full sequence | sequence record 209557 | Addgene NGS Result
GAGTTCGAGCTTGCATGCCTGCAGGTCGTTACATAACTTACGGTAAATGGCCCGCCTGGCTGACCGCCCA
ACGACCCCCGCCCATTGACGTCAATAATGACGTATGTTCCCATAGTAACGCCAATAGGGACTTTCCATTG
ACGTCAATGGGTGGAGTATTTACGGTAAACTGCCCACTTGGCAGTACATCAAGTGTATCATATGCCAAGT
ACGCCCCCTATTGACGTCAATGACGGTAAATGGCCCGCCTGGCATTATGCCCAGTACATGACCTTATGGG
ACTTTCCTACTTGGCAGTACATCTACGTATTAGTCATCGCTATTACCATGGTGATGCGGTTTTGGCAGTA
CATCAATGGGCGTGGATAGCGGTTTGACTCACGGGGATTTCCAAGTCTCCACCCCATTGACGTCAATGGG
AGTTTGTTTTGGCACCAAAATCAACGGGACTTTCCAAAATGTCGTAACAACTCCGCCCCATTGACGCAAA
TGGGCGGTAGGCGTGTACGGTGGGAGGTCTATATAAGCAGAGCTCGTTTAGTGAACCGTCAGATCGCCTG
GAGACGCCATCCACGCTGTTTTGACCTCCATAGAAGACACCGGGACCGATCCAGCCTCCGGACTCTAGAG
GATCCGGTACTAGAGGAACTGAAAAACCAGAAAGTTAACTGGTAAGTTTAGTCTTTTTGTCTTTTATTTC
AGGTCCCGGATCCGGTGGTGGTGCAAATCAAAGAACTGCTCCTCAGTGGATGTTGCCTTTACTTCTAGGC
CTGTACGGAAGTGTTACTTCTGCTCTAAAAGCTGCGGAATTGTACCCGCGGGCCCACCATGGTGAGCAAG
GGCGAGGAGCTGTTCACCGGGGTGGTGCCCATCCTGGTCGAGCTGGACGGCGACGTAAACGGCCACAAGT
TCAGCGTGTCCGGCGAGGGCGAGGGCGATGCCACCTACGGCAAGCTGACCCTGAAGTTCATCTGCACCAC
CGGCAAGCTGCCCGTGCCCTGGCCCACCCTCGTGACCACCTTGACCTACGGCGTGCAGTGCTTCGCCCGC
TACCCCGACCACATGAAGCAGCACGACTTCTTCAAGTCCGCCATGCCCGAAGGCTACGTCCAGGAGCGCA
CCATCTTCTTCAAGGACGACGGCAACTACAAGACCCGCGCCGAGGTGAAGTTCGAGGGCGACACCCTGGT
GAACCGCATCGAGCTGAAGGGCATCGACTTCAAGGAGGACGGCAACATCCTGGGGCACAAGCTGGAGTAC
AACTACAACAGCCACAAGGTCTATATCACCGCCGACAAGCAGAAGAACGGCATCAAGGTGAACTTCAAGA
CCCGCCACAACATCGAGGACGGCAGCGTGCAGCTCGCCGACCACTACCAGCAGAACACCCCCATCGGCGA
CGGCCCCGTGCTGCTGCCCGACAACCACTACCTGAGCACCCAGTCCAAGCTGAGCAAAGACCCCAACGAG
AAGCGCGATCACATGGTCCTGCTGGAGTTCGTGACCGCCGCCGGGATCACTCTCGGCATGGACGAGCTGT
ACAAGCGAATTGGTGGAGGGGGCGGTTCCGGTGGCGGAGGTTCCCGAATTCGTCGACGGAGATCTGATAT
GGATTTAGTCTTTAAAATTCTGGCTTCGTTGGGTGGGGTGTCTTTTGTTGCATCTGGCATATTTGTTTGG
ATCGGGAAAGTTTATTTAGAAAGATATAAGTCGCGGCTAAACAAAGATATTGCTGAATTTCAATCACAAC
TGAGTGCAACTAATGAAAGAATAAAGGCTAAGTTAGACAATTCTGTTTATGTAACGAAAGCGTATTTTGA
TAAGGAGTTATCAGCATATAGTCTCATTTGGAATTCGATGTTTGAAACCAGAGAAAGCGTGCTTAAGCTG
AGGCCTGCGCTGGATCATTTTGACCCCAACGAACCATTTGAAGAGAGAAAATTTAGAAGGTTGAAAGTTT
TTTTCGATGCATTTAATACTTTTGTTACAAGTGTTGAGTCTAACAAACCGTTCATCTCACCAGAGGTTTA
TATAATCTTGGACCGTTTCCGGAAGGAATGCCTTTCAGAGTCAATATCGTTTCAGCATGGCGATCCAGAA
TTTGACTGGCAAAATTATTGGAAAGAGGCAGAGTTGAACCGTACAACCATCACCAAGCTTTTTGATGAGA
CGTGTGATGCAATTCGAGACAGGATGCACACATTAACTGTGGTTACGTGAATCGGTACCCTCGAGAAGCT
TGCGGCCGCGGGGATCCAGACATGATAAGATACATTGATGAGTTTGGACAAACCACAACTAGAATGCAGT
GAAAAAAATGCTTTATTTGTGAAATTTGTGATGCTATTGCTTTATTTGTAACCATTATAAGCTGCAATAA
ACAAGTTAACAACAACAATTGCATTCATTTTATGTTTCAGGTTCAGGGGGAGGTGTGGGAGGTTTTTTCG
GATCCTCTAGAGTCGATCTGCAGGCATGCTAGCTTGGCGTAATCATGGTCATAGCTGTTTCCTGTGTGAA
ATTGTTATCCGCTCACAATTCCACACAACATACGAGCCGGAAGCATAAAGTGTAAAGCCTGGGGTGCCTA
ATGAGTGAGCTAACTCACATTAATTGCGTTGCGCTCACTGCCCGCTTTCCAGTCGGGAAACCTGTCGTGC
CAGCTGCATTAATGAATCGGCCAACGCGCGGGGAGAGGCGGTTTGCGTATTGGGCGCTCTTCCGCTTCCT
CGCTCACTGACTCGCTGCGCTCGGTCGTTCGGCTGCGGCGAGCGGTATCAGCTCACTCAAAGGCGGTAAT
ACGGTTATCCACAGAATCAGGGGATAACGCAGGAAAGAACATGTGAGCAAAAGGCCAGCAAAAGGCCAGG
AACCGTAAAAAGGCCGCGTTGCTGGCGTTTTTCCATAGGCTCCGCCCCCCTGACGAGCATCACAAAAATC
GACGCTCAAGTCAGAGGTGGCGAAACCCGACAGGACTATAAAGATACCAGGCGTTTCCCCCTGGAAGCTC
CCTCGTGCGCTCTCCTGTTCCGACCCTGCCGCTTACCGGATACCTGTCCGCCTTTCTCCCTTCGGGAAGC
GTGGCGCTTTCTCATAGCTCACGCTGTAGGTATCTCAGTTCGGTGTAGGTCGTTCGCTCCAAGCTGGGCT
GTGTGCACGAACCCCCCGTTCAGCCCGACCGCTGCGCCTTATCCGGTAACTATCGTCTTGAGTCCAACCC
GGTAAGACACGACTTATCGCCACTGGCAGCAGCCACTGGTAACAGGATTAGCAGAGCGAGGTATGTAGGC
GGTGCTACAGAGTTCTTGAAGTGGTGGCCTAACTACGGCTACACTAGAAGAACAGTATTTGGTATCTGCG
CTCTGCTGAAGCCAGTTACCTTCGGAAAAAGAGTTGGTAGCTCTTGATCCGGCAAACAAACCACCGCTGG
TAGCGGTGGTTTTTTTGTTTGCAAGCAGCAGATTACGCGCAGAAAAAAAGGATCTCAAGAAGATCCTTTG
ATCTTTTCTACGGGGTCTGACGCTCAGTGGAACGAAAACTCACGTTAAGGGATTTTGGTCATGAGATTAT
CAAAAAGGATCTTCACCTAGATCCTTTTAAATTAAAAATGAAGTTTTAAATCAATCTAAAGTATATATGA
GTAAACTTGGTCTGACAGTTACCAATGCTTAATCAGTGAGGCACCTATCTCAGCGATCTGTCTATTTCGT
TCATCCATAGTTGCCTGACTCCCCGTCGTGTAGATAACTACGATACGGGAGGGCTTACCATCTGGCCCCA
GTGCTGCAATGATACCGCGAGACCCACGCTCACCGGCTCCAGATTTATCAGCAATAAACCAGCCAGCCGG
AAGGGCCGAGCGCAGAAGTGGTCCTGCAACTTTATCCGCCTCCATCCAGTCTATTAATTGTTGCCGGGAA
GCTAGAGTAAGTAGTTCGCCAGTTAATAGTTTGCGCAACGTTGTTGCCATTGCTACAGGCATCGTGGTGT
CACGCTCGTCGTTTGGTATGGCTTCATTCAGCTCCGGTTCCCAACGATCAAGGCGAGTTACATGATCCCC
CATGTTGTGCAAAAAAGCGGTTAGCTCCTTCGGTCCTCCGATCGTTGTCAGAAGTAAGTTGGCCGCAGTG
TTATCACTCATGGTTATGGCAGCACTGCATAATTCTCTTACTGTCATGCCATCCGTAAGATGCTTTTCTG
TGACTGGTGAGTACTCAACCAAGTCATTCTGAGAATAGTGTATGCGGCGACCGAGTTGCTCTTGCCCGGC
GTCAATACGGGATAATACCGCGCCACATAGCAGAACTTTAAAAGTGCTCATCATTGGAAAACGTTCTTCG
GGGCGAAAACTCTCAAGGATCTTACCGCTGTTGAGATCCAGTTCGATGTAACCCACTCGTGCACCCAACT
GATCTTCAGCATCTTTTACTTTCACCAGCGTTTCTGGGTGAGCAAAAACAGGAAGGCAAAATGCCGCAAA
AAAGGGAATAAGGGCGACACGGAAATGTTGAATACTCATACTCTTCCTTTTTCAATATTATTGAAGCATT
TATCAGGGTTATTGTCTCATGAGCGGATACATATTTGAATGTATTTAGAAAAATAAACAAATAGGGGTTC
CGCGCACATTTCCCCGAAAAGTGCCACCTGACGTCTAAGAAACCATTATTATCATGACATTAACCTATAA
AAATAGGCGTATCACGAGGCCCTTTCGTCTCGCGCGTTTCGGTGATGACGGTGAAAACCTCTGACACATG
CAGCTCCCGGAGACGGTCACAGCTTGTCTGTAAGCGGATGCCGGGAGCAGACAAGCCCGTCAGGGCGCGT
CAGCGGGTGTTGGCGGGTGTCGGGGCTGGCTTAACTATGCGGCATCAGAGCAGATTGTACTGAGAGTGCA
CCATATGCGGTGTGAAATACCGCACAGATGCGTAAGGAGAAAATACCGCATCAGGCGCCATTCGCCATTC
AGGCTGCGCAACTGTTGGGAAGGGCGATCGGTGCGGGCCTCTTCGCTATTACGCCAGCTGGCGAAAGGGG
GATGTGCTGCAAGGCGATTAAGTTGGGTAACGCCAGGGTTTTCCCAGTCACGACGTTGTAAAACGACGGC
CAGT
Features (pLannotate 1.2.2; 16 found; start..end, strand, type, name):
      8..28      -  misc_feature   MCS (fragment): pUC18/19 multiple cloning site
     27..330     +  enhancer       CMV enhancer: human cytomegalovirus immediate early enhancer
    331..534     +  promoter       CMV promoter: human cytomegalovirus (CMV) immediate early promoter
    672..768     +  intron         SV40 intron: modified SV40 intron with splice donor and acceptor sites
    829..1545    +  CDS            mEmerald: mEmerald is a basic (constitutively fluorescent) green fluorescent protein published in 1998, derived from Aequorea victoria. It is reported to be a very rapidly-maturing monomer with moderate acid sensitivity.
   2253..2387    -  polyA_signal   SV40 poly(A) signal: SV40 polyadenylation signal
   2522..2538    -  protein_bind   lac operator: The lac repressor binds to the lac operator to inhibit transcription in E. coli. This inhibition can be relieved by adding lactose or isopropyl-β-D-thiogalactopyranoside (IPTG). lac repressor encoded by lacI
   2546..2576    -  promoter       lac promoter: promoter for the E. coli lac operon
   2591..2612    -  protein_bind   CAP binding site: CAP binding activates transcription in the presence of cAMP. E. coli catabolite activator protein
   2625..2717    -  CDS            lacI (fragment): lac repressor; lacI; The lac repressor binds to the lac operator to inhibit transcription in E. coli. This inhibition can be relieved by adding lactose or isopropyl-β-D-thiogalactopyranoside (IPTG).
   2900..3488    -  rep_origin     ori: high-copy-number ColE1/pMB1/pBR322/pUC origin of replication
   3659..4519    -  CDS            AmpR: β-lactamase; bla; confers resistance to ampicillin, carbenicillin, and related antibiotics
   4520..4624    -  promoter       AmpR promoter: bla
   4719..4754    +  CDS            rop (fragment): Rop protein, which maintains plasmids at low copy number; rop
   4856..4955    +  misc_feature   bom (fragment): basis of mobility region from pBR322
   4961..2       -  CDS            lacZα (fragment) (across the origin): LacZα fragment of β-galactosidase; lacZ fragment
