[The description below was written by a language model from this plasmid's Addgene catalogue record and pLannotate feature annotations shown in this document.]
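Description:
pCMV_mEm_4GS_LF82_789 is a mammalian expression plasmid built on a pCMV backbone (about 4.5 kb without insert; about 5.1 kb in the full sequence record) that produces an Escherichia coli LF82 coding sequence, LF82_789, as a fusion to the green fluorescent protein mEmerald. It is propagated in E. coli as a high-copy plasmid through a ColE1/pUC-type origin and selected with ampicillin via the β-lactamase gene and its native promoter. The annotation also picks up small remnants of pUC/pBR322-derived sequence (lac promoter and operator, CAP site, and fragments of lacI, lacZα, rop and bom), which are backbone leftovers rather than functional parts of the expression unit. No mammalian selection marker is annotated, which fits transient transfection use.

The expression cassette consists of the human cytomegalovirus immediate-early enhancer and promoter, followed by a modified SV40 intron that provides splice sites to improve mRNA processing, then the mEmerald open reading frame and an SV40 polyadenylation signal. The 612 bp LF82_789 insert, introduced by ligation-independent cloning, is not itself annotated in the feature table but would occupy the unannotated interval between mEmerald and the poly(A) signal, consistent with the tag being N-terminal. The "4GS" in the name suggests a glycine-serine linker between the two, though the record does not describe it explicitly. The function of LF82_789 is not stated. The plasmid belongs to a collection used for an imaging-based screen in which bacterial proteins were exogenously expressed in HeLa cells to identify candidate effectors, with the fluorescent tag revealing expression and subcellular localisation.
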