Addgene plasmid #100353: pCMV_mEm_4GS_LF82_789
Purpose: Mammalian expression of E. coli LF82_789 CDS fused to mEmerald
Depositing lab: Alan Huett. Depositing organization: University of Nottingham. Publication: A multi-phenotypic imaging screen to identify bacterial effectors by exogenous expression in a HeLa cell line. Collins A, Huett A. Sci Data. 2018 May 15;5:180081. doi: 10.1038/sdata.2018.81. PubMed 29762554.
Backbone
  Vector backbone: pCMV
  Backbone size w/o insert (bp): 4502
  Vector type: Mammalian Expression
Growth in bacteria
  Bacterial resistance: Ampicillin, 100 μg/mL
  Growth temperature: 37°C
  Growth strain: XL1 Blue
  Copy number: High Copy
Gene/Insert
  Gene/Insert name: LF82_789
  Insert size (bp): 612
  Promoter: CMV
  Tag / fusion protein: mEmerald (N terminal on backbone)
  Cloning method: Ligation Independent Cloning
  Sequencing primers: 5′ ACTTCTGCTCTAAAAGCTGCGG; 3′ CACTGCATTCTAGTTGTGGTTTGTC
Terms and licenses: Academic/Nonprofit Terms; Industry Terms: Not Available to Industry
How to cite: pCMV_mEm_4GS_LF82_789 was a gift from Alan Huett (Addgene plasmid # 100353 ; http://n2t.net/addgene:100353 ; RRID:Addgene_100353)
