>Addgene plasmid #100353 | pCMV_mEm_4GS_LF82_789 | depositor partial sequence | sequence record 183679 | Sequence across LF82 gene insert region
CTCGGCATGGACGAGCTGTACNAGCGAATTGGTGGAGGGGGCGGTTCCGGTGGCGGAGGTTCCCGAATTC
GTCGACGGAGATCTGATATGGATTTAGTCTTTAAAATTCTGGCTTCGTTGGGTGGGGTGTCTTTTGTTGC
ATCTGGCATATTTGTTTGGATCGGGAAAGTTTATTTAGAAAGATATAAGTCGCGGCTAAACAAAGATATT
GCTGAATTTCAATCACAACTGAGTGCAACTAATGAAAGAATAAAGGCTAAGTTAGACAATTCTGTTTATG
TAACGAAAGCGTATTTTGATAAGGAGTTATCAGCATATAGTCTCATTTGGAATTCGATGTTTGAAACCAG
AGAAAGCGTGCTTAAGCTGAGGCCTGCGCTGGATCATTTTGACCCCAACGAACCATTTGAAGAGAGAAAA
TTTAGAAGGTTGAAAGTTTTTTTCGATGCATTTAATACTTTTGTTACAAGTGTTGAGTCTAACAAACCGT
TCATCTCACCAGAGGTTTATATAATCTTGGACCGTTTCCGGAAGGAATGCCTTTCAGAGTCAATATCGTT
TCAGCATGGCGATCCAGAATTTGACTGGCAAAATTATTGGAAAGAGGCAGAGTTGAACCGTACAACCATC
ACCAAGCTTTTTGATGAGACGTGTGATGCAATTCGAGACAGGATGCACACATTAACTGTGGTTACGTGAA
TCGGTACCCTCGAGAAGCTTGCGGCCGCGGGGATCCAGACATGATAAGATACATTGATGAGTTTGGACAA
ACCACAACTAGAATGCAGTGAAAAAAATGCTTTATTTGTGAAATTTGTGATGCTATTGCTTTATTTGTAA
CCATTATAAGCTGCAATAAACAAGTTAACAACAACAATTGCATTCATTTTATGTTTC
